>Addgene plasmid #190041 | pC3.1-caggs-Crimson-CAAX | addgene full sequence | sequence record 371426 | Addgene Partial NGS Result
TTGAGATCCTTTTTTTCTGCGCGTAATCTGCTGCTTGCAAACAAAAAAACCACCGCTACCAGCGGTGGTT
TGTTTGCCGGATCAAGAGCTACCAACTCTTTTTCCGAAGGTAACTGGCTTCAGCAGAGCGCAGATACCAA
ATACTGTTCTTCTAGTGTAGCCGTAGTTAGGCCACCACTTCAAGAACTCTGTAGCACCGCCTACATACCT
CGCTCTGCTAATCCTGTTACCAGTGGCTGCTGCCAGTGGCGATAAGTCGTGTCTTACCGGGTTGGACTCA
AGACGATAGTTACCGGATAAGGCGCAGCGGTCGGGCTGAACGGGGGGTTCGTGCACACAGCCCAGCTTGG
AGCGAACGACCTACACCGAACTGAGATACCTACAGCGTGAGCTATGAGAAAGCGCCACGCTTCCCGAAGG
GAGAAAGGCGGACAGGTATCCGGTAAGCGGCAGGGTCGGAACAGGAGAGCGCACGAGGGAGCTTCCAGGG
GGAAACGCCTGGTATCTTTATAGTCCTGTCGGGTTTCGCCACCTCTGACTTGAGCGTCGATTTTTGTGAT
GCTCGTCAGGGGGGCGGAGCCTATGGAAAAACGCCAGCAACGCGGCCTTTTTACGGTTCCTGGCCTTTTG
CTGGCCTTTTGCTCACATGTTCTTTCCTGCGTTATCCCCTGATTCTGTGGATAACCGTATTACCGCCTTT
GAGTGAGCTGATACCGCTCGCCGCAGCCGAACGACCGAGCGCAGCGAGTCAGTGAGCGAGGAAGCGGAAG
AGCGCCCAATACGCAAACCGCCTCTCCCCGCGCGTTGGCCGATTCATTAATGCAGCTGGCACGACAGGTT
TCCCGACTGGAAAGCGGGCAGTGAGCGCAACGCAATTAATGTGAGTTAGCTCACTCATTAGGCACCCCAG
GCTTTACACTTTATGCTTCCGGCTCGTATGTTGTGTGGAATTGTGAGCGGATAACAATTTCACACAGGAA
ACAGCTATGACCATGATTACGCCAAGCTCTAGCTAGAGGTCGACGGTATACAGACATGATAAGATACATT
GATGAGTTTGGACAAACCACAACTAGAATGCAGTGAAAAAAATGCTTTATTTGTGAAATTTGTGATGCTA
TTGCTTTATTTGTAACCATTATAAGCTGCAATAAACAAGTTGGGGTGGGCGAAGAACTCCAGCATGAGAT
CCCCGCGCTGGAGGATCATCCAGCCGGCGTCCCGGAAAACGATTCCGAAGCCCAACCTTTCATAGAAGGC
GGCGGTGGAATCGAAATCTCGTGATGGCAGGTTGGGCGTCGCTTGGTCGGTCATTTCGAATCAGGCACCG
GGCTTGCGGGTCATGCACCAGGTGCGCGGTCCTTCGGGCACCTCGACGTCGGCGGTGACGGTGAAGCCGA
GCCGCTCGTAGAAGGGGAGGTTGCGGGGCGCGGAGGTCTCCAGGAAGGCGGGCACCCCGGCGCGCTCGGC
CGCCTCCACTCCGGGGAGCACGACGGCGCTGCCCAGACCCTTGCCCTGGTGGTCGGGCGAGACGCCGACG
GTGGCCAGGAACCACGCGGGCTCCTTGGGCCGGTGCGGCGCCAGGAGGCCTTCCATCTGTTGCTGCGCGG
CCAGCCGGGAACCGCTCAACTCGGCCATGCGCGGGCCGATCTCGGCGAACACCGCCCCCGCTTCGACGCT
CTCCGGCGTGGTCCAGACCGCCACCGCGGCGCCGTCGTCCGCGACCCACACCTTGCCGATGTCGAGCCCG
ACGCGCGTGAGGAAGAGTTCTTGCAGCTCGGTGACCCGCTCGATGTGGCGGTCCGGATCGACGGTGTGGC
GCGTGGCGGGGTAGTCGGCGAACGCGGCGGCGAGGGTGCGTACGGCCCTGGGGACGTCGTCGCGGGTGGC
GAGGCGCACCGTGGGCTTGTACTCGGTCATGCGGGAGCTTTTTGCAAAAGCCTAGGCCTCCAAAAAAGCC
TCCTCACTACTTCTGGAATAGCTCAGAGGCAGAGGCGGCCTCGGCCTCTGCATAAATAAAAAAAATTAGT
CAGCCATGGGGCGGAGAATGGGCGGAACTGGGCGGAGTTAGGGGCGGGATGGGCGGAGTTAGGGGCGGGA
CTATGGTTGCTGACTAATTGAGATGCATGCTTTGCATACTTCTGCCTGCTGGGGAGCCTGGGGACTTTCC
ACACCTGGTTGCTGACTAATTGAGATGCATGCTTTGCATACTTCTGCCTGCTGGGGAGCCTGGGGACTTT
CCACACCCTAACTGACACACATTCCACAGAATTAATTCGCGTTAAATTTTTGTTAAATCAGCTCATTTTT
TAACCAATAGGCCGAAATCGGCAAAATCCCTTATAAATCAAAAGAATAGACCGAGATAGGGT
[37 nt withheld, positions 2373-2409]
AAAGAACGTGGACTCCAACGTCAAAGG
[49 nt withheld, positions 2437-2485]
T
[91 nt withheld, positions 2487-2577]
G
[124 nt withheld, positions 2579-2702]
GGGGATACCCCCTAGAGCCCCAGCTGGTTCTTTCCGCCTCAGAAGCCATAGAGCCCACCGCATCCCCAGC
ATGCCTGCTATTGTCTTCCCAATCCTCCCCCTTGCTGTCCTGCCCCACCCCACCCCCCAGAATAGAATGA
CACCTACTCAGACAATGCGATGCAATTTCCTCATTTTATTAGGAAAGGACAGTGGGAGTGGCACCTTCCA
GGGTCAAGGAAGGCACGGGGGAGGGGCAAACAACAGATGGCTGGCAACTAGAAGGCACAGTCGAGGCTGA
TCAGCGGGTTTAAACGGGCCCTCTAGACTCGAGCGGCCGCCACTGTGCTGGATATCTGCAGAATTCCACC
ACACTGGACTAGTGGATCCGAGCTCGGTACCAAGCTTCATTACATGATCACGCACTTAGTCTTGGACTTC
TTCTTTTTCTTCTTGCCGTCCTTGCTCATCTTCTTAAGCTTGTACAGCTCGTCCATGCCATTAAGTTTGT
GCCCCAGTTTGCTAGGGAGGTCGCAGTATCTGGCCACAGCCACCTCGTGCTGCTCGACGTAGGTCTCGTT
GTCGGCCTCCTTGATTCTTTCCAGTCTGCGGTCCACGTAGTGGACGCCGGGCATCTTGACGGGTTTCTTG
GATTTGTATGTGGTCTTGAAGTTGCAGTGCAGGTGGCCCCCGCCCACGAGCTTCAGGGCCATGTCGCATC
TGCCTTCCAGGGCGCCGTCAGCGGGGTACAGGGTCTCGGTGCTGGGCTCCCAGCCCAGTGTTGTCTGCTT
CATCACGGGGCCGTTGGCTGGGAAGTTCACCCCTCTCAGCTTCACGTTGTAGATGAGCTCGCCGTCCTGG
AGGCTGGTGTCCTGGGTGGCGGTCAGCACGCCCCCGTCTTCGAACACCATGGTTCTCTCCCATGTGAAGC
CCTCAGGGAAGGACTGCTTAAAATAATCGGGGAGGCCCTTGGGGTACTTGATGAAGGCCTTGCTCCCGTA
CATAAACATGGTGGCCAGGATGTCGAATGCGAACGGCAGGGGGCCTCCCTCCACCACCTTGATCCTGTTG
GTCTGGGTGCCCTCGTAGGGCTTGCCCTCCCCTTCGTGGGTGCACTTGAACTGGTGGCCGTTCACGCTGC
CTTCCAGGTACAGCTTGCTTCTCATGTTCTCCTTGATCAGCTCCTCGCCCTTGCTCACCATGGTGGCGGC
TAGCTCATGCAGATCTCAGTGGTATTTGTGAGCCAGGGCATTGGCCACACCAGCCACCACCTTCTGATAG
GCAGCCTGCACCTGAGGAGTGAATTCCTCGAGGAATTCTTTGCCAAAATGATGAGACAGCACAATAACCA
GCACGTTGCCCAGGAGCTGTAGGAAAAAGAAGAAGGCATGAACATGGTTAGCAGAGGCTCTAGAGCCGCC
GGTCACACGCCAGAAGCCGAACCCCGCCCTGCCCCGTCCCCCCCGAAGGCAGCCGTCCCCCCGCGGACAG
CCCCGAGGCTGGAGAGGGAGAAGGGGACGGCGGCGCGGCGACGCACGAAGGCCCTCCCCGCCCATTTCCT
TCCTGCCGGCGCCGCACCGCTTCGCCCCGCGCCCGCTAGAGGGGGTGCGGCGGCGCCTCCCAGATTTCGG
CTCCGCACAGATTTGGGACAAAGGAAGTCCCTGCGCCCTCTCGCACGATTACCATAAAAGGCAATGGCTG
CGGCTCGCCGCGCCTCGACAGCCGCCGGCGCTCCGGGGGCCGCCGCGCCCCYCCCCCGAGCCCYCCCCGG
CCCGAGGCGGCCCCGCCCCGCCCGGCACCCCCACCTGCCGCCACCCCCCGCCCGGCACGGCGAGCCCCGC
GCCACGCCCCGTACGGAGCCCCGCACCCGAAGCCGGGCCGTGCTCAGCAACTCGGGGAGGGGGGTGCAGG
GGGGGTTGCAGCCCGACCGACGCGCCCACACCCCCTGCTCACCCCCCCACGCACACACCCCGCACGCAGC
CTTTGTTCCCCTCGCAGCCCCCCCCGCACCGCGGGGCACCGCCCCCGGCCGCGCTCCCCTCGCGCACACT
GCGGAGCGCACAAAGCCCCGCGCCGCGCCCGCAGCGCTCACAGCCGCCGGGCAGCGCGGAGCCGCACGCG
GCGCTCCCCACGCACACACACACGCACGCACCCCCCGAGCCGCTCCCCCCGCACAAAGGGCCCTCCCGGA
GCCCCTCAAGGCTTTCACGCAGCCACAGAAAAGAAACAAGCCGTCATTAAACCAAGCGCTAATTACAGCC
CGGAGGAGAAGGGCCGTCCCGCCCGCTCACCTGTGGGAGTAACGCGGTCAGTCAGAGCCGGGGCGGGCGG
CGCGAGGCGGCGGCGGAGCGGGGCACGGGGCGAAGGCAGCGCGCAGCGACTCCCGCCCGCCGCGCGCTTC
GCTTTTTATAGGGCCGCCGCCGCCGCCGCCTCGCCATAAAAGGAAACTTTCGGAGCGCGCCGCTCTGATT
GGCTGCCGCCGCACCTCTCCGCCTCGCCCCGCCCCGCCCCYCSCCCCSCCCCSCCCCSCCYGGCGCGCGC
CCCCCCCCCCCCCCCGCCCCCATCGCTGCACAAAATAATTAAAAAATAAATAAATACAAAATTGGGGGTG
GGGAGGGGGGGGAGATGGGGAGAGTGAAGCAGAACGTGGGGCTCACCTCGACCATGGTAATAGCGATGAC
TAATACGTAGATGTACTGCCAAGTAGGAAAGTCCCATAAGGTCATGTACTGGGCATAATGCCAGGCGGGC
CATTTACCGTCATTGACGTCAATAGGGGGCGTACTTGGCATATGATACACTTGATGTACTGCCAAGTGGG
CAGTTTACCGTAAATACTCCACCCATTGACGTCAATGGAAAGTCCCTATTGGCGTTACTATGGGAACATA
CGTCATTATTGACGTCAATGGGCGGGGGTCGTTGGGCGGTCAGCCAGGCGGGCCATTTACCGTAAGTTAT
GTAACGCGGAACTCCATATATGGGCTATGAACTAATGACCCCGTAATTGATTACTATTAATAACTAGTCA
ATAATCAATGTCGACGTCAGGTGGCACTTTTCGGGGAAATGTGCGCGGAACCCCTATTTGTTTATTTTTC
TAAATACATTCAAATATGTATCCGCTCATGAGACAATAACCCTGATAAATGCTTCAATAATATTGAAAAA
GGAAGAGTATGAGTATTCAACATTTCCGTGTCGCCCTTATTCCCTTTTTTGCGGCATTTTGCCTTCCTGT
TTTTGCTCACCCAGAAACGCTGGTGAAAGTAAAAGATGCTGAAGATCAGTTGGGTGCACGAGTGGGTTAC
ATCGAACTGGATCTCAACAGCGGTAAGATCCTTGAGAGTTTTCGCCCCGAAGAACGTTTTCCAATGATGA
GCACTTTTAAAGTTCTGCTATGTGGCGCGGTATTATCCCGTATTGACGCCGGGCAAGAGCAACTCGGTCG
CCGCATACACTATTCTCAGAATGACTTGGTTGAGTACTCACCAGTCACAGAAAAGCATCTTACGGATGGC
ATGACAGTAAGAGAATTATGCAGTGCTGCCATAACCATGAGTGATAACACTGCGGCCAACTTACTTCTGA
CAACGATCGGAGGACCGAAGGAGCTAACCGCTTTTTTGCACAACATGGGGGATCATGTAACTCGCCTTGA
TCGTTGGGAACCGGAGCTGAATGAAGCCATACCAAACGACGAGCGTGACACCACGATGCCTGTAGCAATG
GCAACAACGTTGCGCAAACTATTAACTGGCGAACTACTTACTCTAGCTTCCCGGCAACAATTAATAGACT
GGATGGAGGCGGATAAAGTTGCAGGACCACTTCTGCGCTCGGCCCTTCCGGCTGGCTGGTTTATTGCTGA
TAAATCTGGAGCCGGTGAGCGTGGGTCTCGCGGTATCATTGCAGCACTGGGGCCAGATGGTAAGCCCTCC
CGTATCGTAGTTATCTACACGACGGGGAGTCAGGCAACTATGGATGAACGAAATAGACAGATCGCTGAGA
TAGGTGCCTCACTGATTAAGCATTGGTAACTGTCAGACCAAGTTTACTCATATATACTTTAGATTGATTT
AAAACTTCATTTTTAATTTAAAAGGATCTAGGTGAAGATCCTTTTTGATAATCTCATGACCAAAATCCCT
TAACGTGAGTTTTCGTTCCACTGAGCGTCAGACCCCGTAGAAAAGATCAAAGGATCTTC
Features (pLannotate 1.2.2; 19 found; start..end, strand, type, name):
      1..589     +  rep_origin     ori: high-copy-number ColE1/pMB1/pBR322/pUC origin of replication
    772..864     +  CDS            lacI (fragment): lac repressor; lacI; The lac repressor binds to the lac operator to inhibit transcription in E. coli. This inhibition can be relieved by adding lactose or isopropyl-β-D-thiogalactopyranoside (IPTG).
    877..898     +  protein_bind   CAP binding site: CAP binding activates transcription in the presence of cAMP. E. coli catabolite activator protein
    913..943     +  promoter       lac promoter: promoter for the E. coli lac operon
    951..967     +  protein_bind   lac operator: The lac repressor binds to the lac operator to inhibit transcription in E. coli. This inhibition can be relieved by adding lactose or isopropyl-β-D-thiogalactopyranoside (IPTG). lac repressor encoded by lacI
   1040..1161    -  polyA_signal   SV40 poly(A) signal: SV40 polyadenylation signal
   1156..1314    -  CDS            ble (fragment): BLE_KLEPN - Experimental evidence at protein level: Swiss-Prot protein existence level 1. Binding protein with a strong affinity to the bleomycin family of antibiotics. Binds to CL990; an antimitotic-antibiotic compound. From Klebsiella pneumoniae.
   1321..1920    -  CDS            PuroR: puromycin N-acetyltransferase; pac from Streptomyces alboniger; confers resistance to puromycin
   1931..2260    -  promoter       SV40 promoter: SV40 enhancer and early promoter
   2274..2702    -  rep_origin     f1 ori (sequence partly withheld): f1 bacteriophage origin of replication; arrow indicates direction of (+) strand synthesis
   2723..2744    -  promoter       SV40 promoter (fragment): SV40 enhancer and early promoter
   2748..2972    -  polyA_signal   bGH poly(A) signal: bovine growth hormone polyadenylation signal
   3161..3883    -  CDS            CyRFP1: CyRFP1 is a yellow fluorescent protein published in 2016, derived from Entacmaea quadricolor. It is reported to be a very rapidly-maturing dimer.
   3911..4045    -  CDS            HBB: HBB_COLGU - Experimental evidence at transcript level: Swiss-Prot protein existence level 2. Involved in oxygen transport from the lung to the various peripheral tissues. From Colobus guereza (Mantled guereza) (Eastern black-and-white colobus monkey).
   4049..5065    -  intron         chimeric intron: chimera between introns from chicken β-actin and rabbit β-globin
   5066..5343    -  promoter       chicken β-actin promoter: No description available
   5345..5724    -  enhancer       CMV enhancer: human cytomegalovirus immediate early enhancer
   5756..5860    +  promoter       AmpR promoter: bla
   5861..6721    +  CDS            AmpR: β-lactamase; bla; confers resistance to ampicillin, carbenicillin, and related antibiotics
