[The description below was written by a language model from this plasmid's Addgene catalogue record and pLannotate feature annotations shown in this document.]
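Description:
pC3.1-caggs-Crimson-CAAX is a mammalian expression plasmid of about 6.9 kb, built on a pcDNA3.1 backbone, that expresses a membrane-targeted version of the red fluorescent protein Crimson. It is propagated in E. coli through a high-copy ColE1/pUC-type origin and selected with ampicillin via the β-lactamase gene. An f1 phage origin is also present, together with remnants of a lac promoter/operator region that play no role in mammalian expression.

The payload is driven by the composite CAGGS (CAG) promoter, annotated here as the CMV immediate-early enhancer, the chicken β-actin promoter and a chimeric β-actin/β-globin intron. This arrangement gives strong, sustained expression in many mammalian cell types, including neurons. A short segment annotated as β-globin (HBB) follows the intron and probably represents the globin exon portion of the CAG cassette rather than a separate coding insert. The fluorescent protein reading frame was matched by the automated annotation to CyRFP1, an Entacmaea quadricolor-derived protein. The catalogue entry identifies the insert as Crimson, so this match most likely reflects sequence similarity between related proteins. Crimson carries a C-terminal CAAX motif, a prenylation signal that anchors the protein to the inner leaflet of the plasma membrane, and transcription ends at the bGH polyadenylation signal. The CAAX motif itself is not annotated in the feature table.

A separate SV40 promoter cassette contains a puromycin N-acetyltransferase gene, a fragment of a bleomycin-resistance gene and an SV40 poly(A) signal, which should allow puromycin selection of transfected cells. The stated purpose is long-term labelling of fine structures in neurons.
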