Addgene plasmid #190041: pC3.1-caggs-Crimson-CAAX
Purpose: Red Fluorescent Protein for Long-Term Labeling of Fine Structures in Neurons
Depositing lab: Michael Lin. Depositing organization: Stanford University. Publication: A Bright, Nontoxic, and Non-aggregating red Fluorescent Protein for Long-Term Labeling of Fine Structures in Neurons. Ning L, Geng Y, Lovett-Barron M, Niu X, Deng M, Wang L, Ataie N, Sens A, Ng HL, Chen S, Deisseroth K, Lin MZ, Chu J. Front Cell Dev Biol. 2022 Jun 29;10:893468. doi: 10.3389/fcell.2022.893468. eCollection 2022. PubMed 35846353.
Backbone
  Vector backbone: pcDNA3.1
  Backbone size w/o insert (bp): 6103
  Total vector size (bp): 6892
  Vector type: Mammalian Expression
Growth in bacteria
  Bacterial resistance: Ampicillin, 100 μg/mL
  Growth temperature: 37°C
  Growth strain: DH5alpha
  Copy number: High Copy
Gene/Insert
  Gene/Insert name: Crimson
  Insert size (bp): 789
  Promoter: caggs
  Tag / fusion protein: CAAX (C terminal on insert)
  Cloning method: Unknown
  Sequencing primers: 5′ ATCTGCATGAGCTAGCCGCCACCATGGTGAGCAA
Terms and licenses: Academic/Nonprofit Terms; Industry Terms: Not Available to Industry
How to cite: pC3.1-caggs-Crimson-CAAX was a gift from Michael Lin (Addgene plasmid # 190041 ; http://n2t.net/addgene:190041 ; RRID:Addgene_190041)
